Addgene plasmid #240701: pREC1010-opEas1
Purpose: RSF1010 origin of replication plasmid containing Eas1 recombitron with extended a1 a2 regions in the ncRNA targeting lacZ locus in Klebsiella pneumoniae ATCC 10031 expressed by Pm promoter
Depositing lab: Seth Shipman. Depositing organization: J. David Gladstone Institutes. Publication: Genome editing of phylogenetically distinct bacteria using cross-species retron-mediated recombineering. Gonzalez-Delgado A, Bonillo-Lopez L, Johnson MS, Knodlseder N, Ko CC, Lekbach Y, Oh JH, Selvakumar H, Wold MC, Yu Z, Aragon V, Gralnick JA, Guell M, Hatfull GF, Keitz BK, Koskella B, Mutalik VK, van Pijkeren JP, Shipman SL. Nat Biotechnol. 2026 Apr 23. doi: 10.1038/s41587-026-03076-6. PubMed 42026131.
Backbone
  Vector backbone: pORTMAGE-Ec1
  Backbone manufacturer: George Church (Addgene #138474)
  Vector type: Bacterial Expression
Growth in bacteria
  Bacterial resistance: Kanamycin, 50 μg/mL
  Growth temperature: 37°C
  Growth strain: DH5alpha
  Copy number: Low Copy
Gene/Insert
  Gene/Insert name: Eas1 RT, Eas1 ncRNA, CspRecT and EcSSB
  Species: Synthetic
  Insert size (bp): 2868
  Mutation: Extended a1 a2 regions
  Cloning method: Gibson Cloning
Terms and licenses: Academic/Nonprofit Terms; Industry Terms: Not Available to Industry
Depositor comments: Please visit https://doi.org/10.1101/2025.06.16.660010 for bioRxiv preprint.
How to cite: pREC1010-opEas1 was a gift from Seth Shipman (Addgene plasmid # 240701 ; http://n2t.net/addgene:240701 ; RRID:Addgene_240701)
