[The description below was written by a language model from this plasmid's Addgene catalogue record and pLannotate feature annotations shown in this document.]
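Description:
pREC1010-opEas1 is a low-copy, broad-host-range bacterial expression plasmid derived from the pORTMAGE-Ec1 backbone and built to carry out retron-mediated recombineering ("recombitron" editing) in Klebsiella pneumoniae ATCC 10031. It replicates through the RSF1010 system: the feature table shows the RSF1010 oriV together with the RepA, RepB and RepC replication proteins it depends on, plus the R1162-type antisense RNA associated with this replicon family. An incP oriT is also annotated, which would permit conjugative mobilisation into recipient bacteria when transfer functions are supplied in trans. Selection is by kanamycin through the aphA1 aminoglycoside phosphotransferase gene. A partial chloramphenicol acetyltransferase fragment is detected as well, but it appears to be a remnant, not a functional marker.

The payload is a synthetic insert of about 2.9 kb comprising the Eas1 retron reverse transcriptase, the Eas1 non-coding RNA, the single-stranded annealing protein CspRecT and E. coli SSB. Expression is driven by the Pm promoter, controlled by the divergently encoded XylS regulator, which activates Pm in the presence of m-toluate or benzoate. In this arrangement the reverse transcriptase copies part of the ncRNA into single-stranded DNA that serves as an editing donor, here directed at the lacZ locus, while CspRecT and SSB promote its annealing and incorporation into the genome. The ncRNA carries extended a1/a2 regions, the modification recorded for this optimised version. Of the insert components, the automated annotation identifies only the ssb coding sequence, followed by a lambda t0 terminator. The retron RT, ncRNA and CspRecT are not labelled, presumably lying in the unannotated stretch between Pm and ssb.
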