Features (pLannotate 1.2.2; 17 found; start..end, strand, type, name):
    838..1371    +  CDS            ssb: SSB_ECOLI - Also known as exrB, lexC. Experimental evidence at protein level: Swiss-Prot protein existence level 1. Plays an important role in DNA replication, recombination and repair. Binds to ssDNA and to an array of partner proteins to recruit them to their sites of action during DNA metabolism. Acts as a sliding platform that migrates on DNA via reptation. SSB or its 10 C-terminal amino acids stimulates the ATPase activity of RadD (PubMed:27519413). From Escherichia coli (strain K12).
   1375..1404    +  misc_feature   MCS (fragment): pUC18/19 multiple cloning site
   1412..1436    +  CDS            lacZα (fragment): LacZα fragment of β-galactosidase; lacZ fragment
   1447..1541    +  terminator     lambda t0 terminator: transcription terminator from phage lambda
   1673..2485    +  CDS            aphA1: KKA1_ECOLX - Also known as nptI. Protein inferred from homology: Swiss-Prot protein existence level 3. Resistance to kanamycin and structurally-related aminoglycosides, including amikacin. From Escherichia coli.
   2655..2763    +  oriT           oriT: incP origin of transfer
   2774..3625    -  CDS            RSF1010 RepC (fragment): replication protein C of the broad-host-range plasmid RSF1010 (Scholz et al., 1989); repC
   3612..4451    -  CDS            RSF1010 RepA: replication protein A of the broad-host-range plasmid RSF1010 (Scholz et al., 1989); repA
   4443..4517    -  ncRNA          Plasmid R1162: Accession: RF00043 - R1162-like plasmid antisense RNA
   4962..5933    -  CDS            RSF1010 RepB: replication protein B of the broad-host-range plasmid RSF1010 (Scholz et al., 1989); repB
   5957..5985    -  promoter       lac UV5 promoter (fragment): E. coli lac promoter with an "up" mutation
   6040..6434    +  rep_origin     RSF1010 oriV: replication origin of the broad-host-range plasmid RSF1010; requires the RSF1010 RepA/B/C proteins for replication (Scholz et al., 1989)
   6472..6558    -  terminator     rrnB T1 terminator: Escherichia coli rrnB; transcription terminator T1 from the E. coli rrnB gene
   6583..7548    -  CDS            XylS: XylS regulator encoded by the Pseudomonas putida TOL plasmid pWWO; xylS; stimulates transcription from the Pm promoter in the presence of aromatic compounds such as m-toluate or benzoate
   7809..8214    +  CDS            CmR (fragment): chloramphenicol acetyltransferase; cat; confers resistance to chloramphenicol
   8176..8436    -  CDS            YPRA_ECOLX (fragment): Protein predicted: Swiss-Prot protein existence level 4. From Escherichia coli.
   8448..8528    +  promoter       Pm promoter: The bacterial Pm promoter is activated by XylS in the presence of benzoate or m-toluate (Marqués et al., 1999).
>Addgene plasmid #240701 | pREC1010-opEas1 | addgene full sequence | sequence record 489548 | Addgene NGS Result
TTTGGAATGAACCAAATCGTGAAGTTCACTGACGACTCTGGCCTGGCGGTTCAAGTTACTCCAGACGATG
TTCGCCGTTATATCTGTGAGAACGCTACTGAAAAAGAGGTGGGCCTCTTTCTGCAACTCTGTCAGACTCA
ACGTCTGAATCCGTTTGTGAAAGACGCTTACCTGGTGAAATACGGCGGTGCTCCAGCTTCTATGATTACT
TCCTATCAAGTTTTTAACCGTCGCGCGTGTCGTGATGCTAACTATGATGGTATCAAATCTGGTGTGGTTG
TTCTGCGTGACGGTGATGTTGTGCATAAACGTGGTGCTGCGTGCTACAAAAAGGCGGGTGAGGAGCTCAT
CGGTGGTTGGGCGGAAGTTCGCTTTAAGGATGGCCGCGAGACTGCGTATGCTGAGGTGGCGCTCGACGAC
TATTCCACCGGCAAATCTAATTGGGCGAAAATGCCGGGTGTTATGATCGAAAAATGCGCGAAGGCTGCTG
CTTGGCGCCTCGCGTTCCCGGACACTTTTCAGGGCATGTACGCTGCGGAGGAAATGGATCAAGCGCAACA
GCCAGAACAGGTGCGCGCTCAGGCGGAGCAACCAGTGGATCTCCAGCCAATCCGCGAACTCTTCAAGCCA
TATTGCGAACACTTCGGCATCACTCCGGCTGAGGGTATGACTGCTGTTTGTGGTGCGGTGGGCGCTGAAG
GCATGCACTCTATGACCGAGCAGCAAGCTCGCCGTGCTCGCGCTTGGATGGAGGAAGAAATGGCTGCGCC
AGCTGTGGAAGCGGAGTATGAGGTTGTTGACGAGGGCGAGGTGTTTTAAGGATCCAGGAGAATACACATG
GCCAGCAGAGGCGTAAACAAGGTTATTCTCGTTGGTAATCTGGGTCAGGACCCGGAAGTACGCTACATGC
CAAATGGTGGCGCAGTTGCCAACATTACGCTGGCTACTTCCGAATCCTGGCGTGATAAAGCGACCGGCGA
GATGAAAGAGCAGACTGAATGGCACCGCGTTGTGCTGTTCGGCAAACTGGCAGAAGTGGCCAGCGAATAT
CTGCGTAAAGGTTCTCAGGTTTATATCGAAGGTCAGCTGCGTACCCGTAAATGGACCGATCAATCCGGTC
AGGATCGCTACACCACAGAAGTCGTGGTGAACGTTGGCGGCACCATGCAGATGCTGGGTGGTCGTCAGGG
TGGTGGCGCTCCGGCAGGTGGTAATATCGGTGGTGGTCAGCCGCAGGGCGGTTGGGGTCAGCCTCAGCAG
CCGCAGGGTGGCAATCAGTTCAGCGGCGGCGCGCAGTCTCGCCCGCAGCAGTCCGCTCCGGCAGCGCCGT
CTAACGAGCCGCCGATGGACTTTGATGATGACATTCCGTTCTGATCTAGAGTCGACCTGCAGGCATGCAA
GCTTGCGGCCGCGTCGTGACTGGGAAAACCCTGGCGACTAGTCTTGGACTCCTGTTGATAGATCCAGTAA
TGACCTCAGAACTCCATCTGGATTTGTTCAGAACGCTCGGTTGCCGCCGGGCGTTTTTTATTGGTGAGAA
TCCAGGGGTCCCCAATAATTACGATTTAAATTTGTGTCTCAAAATCTCTGATGTTACATTGCACAAGATA
AAAATATATCATCATGAACAATAAAACTGTCTGCTTACATAAACAGTAATACAAGGGGTGTTATGAGCCA
TATTCAGCGTGAAACGAGCTGTAGCCGTCCGCGTCTGAACAGCAACATGGATGCGGATCTGTATGGCTAT
AAATGGGCGCGTGATAACGTGGGTCAGAGCGGCGCGACCATTTATCGTCTGTATGGCAAACCGGATGCGC
CGGAACTGTTTCTGAAACATGGCAAAGGCAGCGTGGCGAACGATGTGACCGATGAAATGGTGCGTCTGAA
CTGGCTGACCGAATTTATGCCGCTGCCGACCATTAAACATTTTATTCGCACCCCGGATGATGCGTGGCTG
CTGACCACCGCGATTCCGGGCAAAACCGCGTTTCAGGTGCTGGAAGAATATCCGGATAGCGGCGAAAACA
TTGTGGATGCGCTGGCCGTGTTTCTGCGTCGTCTGCATAGCATTCCGGTGTGCAACTGCCCGTTTAACAG
CGATCGTGTGTTTCGTCTGGCCCAGGCGCAGAGCCGTATGAACAACGGCCTGGTGGATGCGAGCGATTTT
GATGATGAACGTAACGGCTGGCCGGTGGAACAGGTGTGGAAAGAAATGCATAAACTGCTGCCGTTTAGCC
CGGATAGCGTGGTGACCCACGGCGATTTTAGCCTGGATAACCTGATTTTCGATGAAGGCAAACTGATTGG
CTGCATTGATGTGGGCCGTGTGGGCATTGCGGATCGTTATCAGGATCTGGCCATTCTGTGGAACTGCCTG
GGCGAATTTAGCCCGAGCCTGCAAAAACGTCTGTTTCAGAAATATGGCATTGATAATCCGGATATGAACA
AACTGCAATTTCATCTGATGCTGGATGAATTTTTCTAATAATTAATTGGACCGCGGTCCGCGCGTTGTCC
TTTTCCGCTGCATAACCCTGCTTCGGGGTCATTATAGCGATTTTTTCGGTATATCCATCCTTTTTCGCAC
GATATACAGGATTTTGCCAAAGGGTTCGTGTAGACTTTCCTTGGTGTATCCAACGGCGTCAGCCGGGCAG
GATAGGTGAAGTAGGCCCACCCGCGAGCGGGTGTTCCTTCTTCACTGTCCCTTATTCGCACCTGGCGGTG
CTCAACGGGAATCCTGCTCTGCGAGGCTGGCCGTAGGCCGGCCTCAGCCTGCCGCCTTGGGCCGGGTGAT
GTCGTACTTGCCCGCCGCGAACTCGGTTACCGTCCAGCCCAGCGCGACCAGCTCCGGCAACGCCTCGCGC
ACCCGCTGGCGGCGCTTGCGCATGGTCGAACCACTGGCCTCTGACGGCCAGACATAGCCGCACAAGGTAT
CTATGGAAGCCTTGCCGGTTTTGCCGGGGTCGATCCAGCCACACAGCCGCTGGTGCAGCAGGCGGGCGGT
TTCGCTGTCCAGCGCCCGCACCTCGTCCATGCTGATGCGCACATGCTGGCCGCCACCCATGACGGCCTGC
GCGATCAAGGGGTTCAGGGCCACGTACAGGCGCCCGTCCGCCTCGTCGCTGGCGTACTCCGACAGCAGCC
GAAACCCCTGCCGCTTGCGGCCATTCTGGGCGATGATGGATACCTTCCAAAGGCGCTCGATGCAGTCCTG
TATGTGCTTGAGCGCCCCACCACTATCGACCTCTGCCCCGATTTCCTTTGCCAGCGCCCGATAGCTACCT
TTGACCACCATGGCATCAGCGGTGACGGCCTCCCACTTGGGTTCCAGGAACAGCCGGAGCTGCCGTCCGC
CTTCGGTCTTGGGTTCCGGGCCAAGCACTAGGCCATTAGGCCCAGCCATGGCCACCAGCCCTTGCAGGAT
GCGCAGATCATCAGCGCCCAGCGGCTCCGGGCCGCTGAACTCGATCCGCTTGCCGTCGCCGTAGTCATAC
GTCACGTCCAGCTTGCTGCGCTTGCGCTCGCCCCGCTTGAGGGCACGGAACAGGCCGGGGGCCAGACAGT
GCGCCGGGTCGTGCCGGACGTGGCTGAGGCTGTGCTTGTTCTTAGGCTTCACCACGGGGCACCCCCTTGC
TCTTGCGCTGCCTCTCCAGCACGGCGGGCTTGAGCACCCCGCCGTCATGCCGCCTGAACCACCGATCAGC
GAACGGTGCGCCATAGTTGGCCTTGCTCACACCGAAGCGGACGAAGAACCGGCGCTGGTCGTCGTCCACA
CCCCATTCCTCGGCCTCGGCGCTGGTCATGCTCGACAGGTAGGACTGCCAGCGGATGTTATCGACCAGTA
CCGAGCTGCCCCGGCTGGCCTGCTGCTGGTCGCCTGCGCCCATCATGGCCGCGCCCTTGCTGGCATGGTG
CAGGAACACGATAGAGCACCCGGTATCGGCGGCGATGGCCTCCATGCGACCGATGACCTGGGCCATGGGG
CCGCTGGCGTTTTCTTCCTCGATGTGGAACCGGCGCAGCGTGTCCAGCACCATCAGGCGGCGGCCCTCGG
CGGCGCGCTTGAGGCCGTCGAACCACTCCGGGGCCATGATGTTGGGCAGGCTGCCGATCAGCGGCTGGAT
CAGCAGGCCGTCAGCCACGGCTTGCCGTTCCTCGGCGCTGAGGTGCGCCCCAAGGGCGTGCAGGCGGTGA
TGAATGGCGGTGGGCGGGTCTTCGGCGGGCAGGTAGATCACCGGGCCGGTGGGCAGTTCGCCCACCTCCA
GCAGATCCGGCCCGCCTGCAATCTGTGCGGCCAGTTGCAGGGCCAGCATGGATTTACCGGCACCACCGGG
CGACACCAGCGCCCCGACCGTACCGGCCACCATGTTGGGCAAAACGTAGTCCAGCGGTGGCGGCGCTGCT
GCGAACGCCTCCAGAATATTGATAGGCTTATGGGTAGCCATTGATTGCCTCCTTTGCAGGCAGTTGGTGG
TTAGGCGCTGGCGGGGTCACTACCCCCGCCCTGCGCCGCTCTGAGTTCTTCCAGGCACTCGCGCAGCGCC
TCGTATTCGTCGTCGGTCAGCCAGAACTTGCGCTGACGCATCCCTTTGGCCTTCATGCGCTCGGCATATC
GCGCTTGGCGTACAGCGTCAGGGCTGGCCAGCAGGTCGCCGGTCTGCTTGTCCTTTTGGTCTTTCATATC
AGTCACCGAGAAACTTGCCGGGGCCGAAAGGCTTGTCTTCGCGGAACAAGGACAAGGTGCAGCCGTCAAG
GTTAAGGCTGGCCATATCAGCGACTGAAAAGCGGCCAGCCTCGGCCTTGTTTGACGTATAACCAAAGCCA
CCGGGCAACCAATAGCCCTTGTCACTTTTGATCAGGTAGACCGACCCTGAAGCGCTTTTTTCGTATTCCA
TAAAACCCCCTTCTGTGCGTGAGTACTCATAGTATAACAGGCGTGAGTACCAACGCAAGCACTACATGCT
GAAATCTGGCCCGCCCCTGTCCATGCCTCGCTGGCGGGGTGCCGGTGCCCGTGCCAGCTCGGCCCGCGCA
AGCTGGACGCTGGGCAGACCCATGACCTTGCTGACGGTGCGCTCGATGTAATCCGCTTCGTGGCCGGGCT
TGCGCTCTGCCAGCGCTGGGCTGGCCTCGGCCATGGCCTTGCCGATTTCCTCGGCACTGCGGCCCCGGCT
GGCCAGCTTCTGCGCGGCGATAAAGTCGCACTTGCTGAGGTCATCACCGAAGCGCTTGACCAGCCCGGCC
ATCTCGCTGCGGTACTCGTCCAGCGCCGTGCGCCGGTGGCGGCTAAGCTGCCGCTCGGGCAGTTCGAGGC
TGGCCAGCCTGCGGGCCTTCTCCTGCTGCCGCTGGGCCTGCTCGATCTGCTGGCCAGCCTGCTGCACCAG
CGCCGGGCCAGCGGTGGCGGTCTTGCCCTTGGATTCACGCAGCAGCACCCACGGCTGATAACCGGCGCGG
GTGGTGTGCTTGTCCTTGCGGTTGGTGAAGCCCGCCAAGCGGCCATAGTGGCGGCTGTCGGCGCTGGCCG
GGTCGGCGTCGTACTCGCTGGCCAGCGTCCGGGCAATCTGCCCCCGAAGTTCACCGCCTGCGGCGTCGGC
CACCTTGACCCATGCCTGATAGTTCTTCGGGCTGGTTTCCACTACCAGGGCAGGCTCCCGGCCCTCGGCT
TTCATGTCATCCAGGTCAAACTCGCTGAGGTCGTCCACCAGCACCAGACCATGCCGCTCCTGCTCGGCGG
GCCTGATATACACGTCATTGCCCTGGGCATTCATCCGCTTGAGCCATGGCGTGTTCTGGAGCACTTCGGC
GGCTGACCATTCCCGGTTCATCATCTGGCCGGTGGTGGCGTCCCTGACGCCGATATCGAAGCGCTCACAG
CCCATGGCCTTGAGCTGTCGGCCTATGGCCTGCAAAGTCCTGTCGTTCTTCATCGGGCCACCAAGCGATT
CCCACACATTATACGAGCCGGAAGCATAAAGTGTAGCTAGATCCGAAGGATGAGCCGGGCTGAATGATCG
ACCGAGACAGGCCCTGCGGGGCTGCACACGCGCCCCCACCCTTCGGGTAGGGGGAAAGGCCGCTAAAGCG
GCTAAAAGCGCTCCAGCGTATTTCTGCGGGGTTTGGTGTGGGGTTTAGCGGGCTTTGCCCGCCTTTCCCC
CTGCCGCGCAGCGGTGGGGCGGTGTGTAGCCTAGCGCAGCGAATAGACCAGCTATCCGGCCTCTGGCCGG
GCATATTGGGCAAGGGCAGCAGCGCCCCACAAGGGCGCTGATAACCGCGCCTAGTGGATTATTCTTAGAT
AATCATGGATGGATTTTTCCAACACCCCGCCAGCCCCCGCCCCTGCTGGGTTTGCAGGTTTGGGGGCGTG
ACAGTTATTGCAGGGGTTCGTGACAGTTATTGCAGGGGGGCGTGACAGTTATTGCAGGGGTTCGTGACAG
TTAGGGCGCGCCCAGCTGTCTAGGGCGGCGGATTTGTCCTACTCAGGAGAGCGTTCACCGACAAACAACA
GATAAAACGAAAGGCCCAGTCTTTCGACTGAGCCTTTCGTTTTATTTGATGCCTTTAATTAAACGTTCGT
AATCAAGCCACTTCCTTTTTGCATTGACGCAGGGTGTCGGAAGGCAACTCGCCGAACGCGCTCCTATAGT
TTTCAGCGAAGCGTCCCAAATGTAAGAAGCCGTAGTCTAGGGCTATCTCAGTTATACTACGCACATTGGC
ACTGGGATCGTTCAAGCAGGCGCGGATGCTTTCGAGCTTGCGGTTGCGGATGTAGTTCTTCGGCGTGGTG
CCGGCGTGCTTCTCGAACAAATTGTAGAGCGAGCGTGGACTCATCATCGCCAGCTCCGCTAACCGCTCAA
GGCTGATATTCCGTTTGAGATTCTCCTCAATGAATTGAACGACTCGCTCGAAAGACGGGTTACCTTTGCT
GAAAATTTCACGGCTGACATTGCTGCCCAGCATTTCGAGCAGCTTGGAAGCGATGATCCCCGCATAGTGC
TCTTGGACCCGAGGCATCGACTTTGTATGTTCCGCTTCGTCACAAACTAACCCGAGTAGATTGATAAAGC
CATCGAGTTGCTGGAGATTGTGTCGCGCGGCGAAACGGATACCCTCCCTCGGCTTGTGCCAATTGTTGTC
ACTGCACGCCCGATCAAGGACCACTGAGGGCAATTTAACGATAAATTTCTCGCAATCTTCTGAATAGGTC
AGGTCGGCTTGGTCATCCGGATTGAGCAGCAATAGTTCGCCCGGCGCAAAATAGTGCTCCTGGCCATGGC
CACGCCACAGGCAATGGCCTTTGAGTATTATTTGCAGATGATAACAGGTCTCTAATCCAGGCGAGATTAC
CCTCACGCTACCGCCGTAGCTGATTCGACACAGATCGAGGCATCCGAAGATTCTGTGGTGCAGCCTGCCT
GCCGGGCGCCCGCCCTTGGGCAGGCGAATAGAGTGCGTACCGACATACTGGTTAACATAATCGGAGACTG
CATAGGGCTCGGCGTGGACGAAGATCTGACTTTTCTCGTTCAATAAGCAAAAATCCATAGTTCACGGTTC
TCTTATTTTAATGTGGGCTGCTTGGTGTGATGTAGAAAGGCGCCAAGTCGATGAAAATGCATCTCGACGT
GATGCGTATACGGGTTACCCCCATTGCCACGTTGCGCCATCCTTTTTGCAATCAGTGACCACTTTTCCAA
GCAAAAATAACGCCAAGCAGAACGAAGACGTTCTTTTTAAGAAGCGAGAACACCAGAAGTTCGTGCTGTC
GGGGCATGGGGCGACGAATTGGCGGATAAAGGGGATCTGCTGGATATTACGGCCTTTTTAAAGACCGTAA
AGAAAAATAAGCACAAGTTTTATCCGGCCTTTATTCACATTCTTGCCCGCCTGATGAATGCTCATCCGTA
ATTACGTATGGCAATGAAAGACGGTGAGCTGGTGATATGGGATAGTGTTCACCCTTGTTACACCGTTTTC
CATGAGCAAACTGAAACGTTTTCATCGCTCTGGAGTGAATACCACGACGATTTCCGGCAGTTTCTACACA
TATATTCGCAAGATGTGGCGTGTTACGGTGAAAACCTGGCCTATTTCCCTAAAGGGTTTATTGAGAATAT
GTTTTTCGTCTCAGCCAATCCCTGGGTGAGTTTCACCAGTTTTGATTTAAACGTGGCCAATATGGACAAC
TTCTTCGCCCCCGTTTTCACCATGCATGGGAATTAGCTTGATCTGACCAACGACCGGTAGCGGAGCTATC
CAACGGCGGTATACCAGGAAAACACACAGCAGGTACATCAGAACAGTACCATGACTGAAGAACAAATAGT
TTTTTCCTGATCCATAAAGCAGAACGGCCTGCTCCATGACAAATCTGGCTCCCCAACTAATGCCCCATGC
AGCCAGCATAACCAGCATAAAGTGCAGTGTCCGGTTTGATAGGGATAAGTCCAGCCTTGCAAGAAGCGGA
TACAGGAGTGCAAAAAATGGCTATCTCTAGTAAGGCCTACCCCTTAGGCTTTATGCAACCTCTAGGATCC
GAATTCGAAGGAGATATACATATGACTCAATGGAACCCCAACCTTTTTCGTAAGGAAGGTTTATCTAAAG
GATATGATTCTCACTATTTGACACGCTTAGTCGAGCAAGGGGAAACAATTAATGAAAGAAACCTTCCTGT
AGTTTTTTCTCTAGCACATTTAGCCAATTTATCTCATACTTTGTATTCTGACTTACACGGTTTTGTAAGC
CGTAACGACCTTGAACGAAAAGACTTCCCATATAAAAACTTTTCAATTTCGAAAAGGACCGGAGGAAAAC
GTTGGATTTCCATTCCTACTCCTGCACTTATGGCTGTGCAGTATTGGATAAACAAAAATATACTTAATAG
AATTATTCCTCACGCTGCAGCATATGCTTATGTCCCGAAAAGAAAAATAATCCAGCATGCACAACGTCAT
TGCGGTTCAGGCTGGTTGATTAAAATTGATATTAAAGATTTTTTTGGCAATATAAGTGAGCGCCAAGTTT
TTGATGTTTTTCTAAATCTAGGATATCCAAAACTCTTATCCTTCGAAATGGCAAGGTTGTGCACACGAGT
AACCCCCAAAAGAAAGGGAAAGAGGTGGTGTAACACTAATAATGAACATACAATCACTGGTTATGATTCA
AAATTTGTGGGCAGCTTACCACAAGGAGCACCCACAAGCCCTGCATTATCGAATCTGGTTTGTATCGGTC
TCGATAAGCAACTAACATCGCTTGCAATATCTGAAGGCGCTACTTACAGCCGTTATGCTGACGATATATG
TTTTTCTTTACCAATGGGATGTAGAAAAAGCGCATTACACATCAAAAAAGAGATATCTAAAATTCTTCAT
GGATATGGTTTTTCTGATAACAGCAAAAAAACGAGGCTAATTCCGCCAGGGGCTAGAAAAGTTCTTACTG
GGCTTAATGTAAATAATGACACACCAAGAATACCTAAAGAAATAAGGGATTCAGTTAGAATGCATCTATA
TTATGCAAAAAAAAATGGTATCGCAACTCATTGTAAAACGCGTGGTTTTCGTTCAGTTATTGGATTCTAC
AACTATCTATCAGGAGTAATAGGATATATTTATTCCATAGACTCAAACATGGGGAATAAGTTCCGGAATG
AATTCAACTCATTACCTTGGGTAGATTTTTCTTTATAATACCGTTCATATGAGGCTAGAGCAGGTGATTG
ATAAGATTCCGTATGGGGTTCCGTCGTGAAACTTAGTTGTGGTAGATACATATATAGTGTATCAACTGCC
ATTGGCAGCCTACGATTCCGTTTGAATGGTTTGACAGGATGCCAACGAGCACGGATTCCGTCGCTCTTTG
TAGTAGCCTTCGCCAGAGTGAGAAGATGCAAATTAGCGATACCGGCCGCAGCCACACTCCTTCACGCCGT
CCTCGCCCGTGAAGACTGGCAGAACCCCCTCACTTACGTGAGGTGAAGTAAGTGACTCAATGGAACCCCA
TACGGAATCTTATCAGCCACCTGCATGATCCGCGGCCGCACTCGATCGAAATAATTTTGTTTAACTTTAA
GGAGG
